Addgene plasmid #40248: pAM2991
Depositing lab: Susan Golden. Depositing organization: University of California, San Diego (UCSD). Publication: LdpA: a component of the circadian clock senses redox state of the cell. Ivleva NB, Bramlett MR, Lindahl PA, Golden SS. EMBO J. 2005 Mar 23;24(6):1202-10. Epub 2005 Mar 10. 10.1038/sj.emboj.7600606 PubMed 15775978.
Backbone
  Vector backbone: pAM2990
  Total vector size (bp): 7900
  Vector type: Cyanobacteria cloning vector
Growth in bacteria
  Bacterial resistance: Spectinomycin and Streptomycin, 50 & 50 μg/mL
  Growth temperature: 37°C
  Growth strain: DH10B
  Copy number: Unknown
Gene/Insert
  Gene/Insert name: One Step Cloneing Vector for Overexpression
  Species: Synechococcus elongatus PCC 7942
  Promoter: n/a
  Cloning method: Restriction Enzyme; 5′ cloning site n/a (unknown if destroyed); 3′ cloning site n/a (unknown if destroyed)
  Sequencing primers: 5′ n/a; 3′ n/a
Terms and licenses: Academic/Nonprofit Terms; Industry Terms: Not Available to Industry
Depositor comments: pAM2990 was partially digested with SacI and re-ligatedto remove the antihel fragment. The net result is the insertion of the BglII fragment from pAM2255 into BamHI digested pAM1303 in the orientation that Ptrc goes away from the SacI site in pAM1303 (SacI digestion gives a 1.7 KB band). This plasmid can be used as a one-step cloning vector for overexpression.
How to cite: pAM2991 was a gift from Susan Golden (Addgene plasmid # 40248 ; http://n2t.net/addgene:40248 ; RRID:Addgene_40248)
