[The description below was written by a language model from this plasmid's Addgene catalogue record and pLannotate feature annotations shown in this document.]
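Description:
pAM2991 is a cyanobacterial cloning vector of about 7.9 kb, intended for one-step cloning and overexpression of genes in Synechococcus elongatus PCC 7942. It is maintained in E. coli through a ColE1/pMB1-type origin with the adjacent pBR322 bom region. Selection is by spectinomycin and streptomycin, conferred by an aadA (SmR) gene. That gene sits within remnants of an integron-like cassette, flanked by fragments of an integrase, a gentamicin acetyltransferase and qacE. Only a partial β-lactamase coding fragment and a partial AmpR promoter are annotated, and ampicillin is not listed as a selection marker. According to the depositor's notes, the plasmid was made from pAM2990 by partial SacI digestion and religation to remove a fragment. The net result is equivalent to a BglII fragment of pAM2255 inserted into BamHI-cut pAM1303, oriented so that Ptrc reads away from the pAM1303 SacI site.

The catalogue lists the promoter as "n/a", but the feature table shows a complete inducible expression module. A trc promoter with a lac operator drives transcription into a pUC18/19-type multiple cloning site. This is followed by a 5S rRNA segment and the rrnB T1 and T2 terminators. A lacI gene under the lacIq promoter on the same plasmid supplies repressor, so a gene cloned into the polylinker should be repressed until IPTG is added. No gene of interest is present, so this is the empty vector.

The record does not state how the cassette is established in the cyanobacterium, and no Synechococcus homology or neutral-site regions are annotated. The automated match to a Dictyostelium nucleoside diphosphate kinase is probably a homology hit to unannotated sequence and should be treated cautiously.
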