Features (pLannotate 1.2.2; 23 found; start..end, strand, type, name):
      1..553     +  CDS            bla(M) (fragment): β-lactamase lacking the signal sequence; bla(M); allows cytosolic expression of β-lactamase
    725..1313    +  rep_origin     ori: high-copy-number ColE1/pMB1/pBR322/pUC origin of replication
   1499..1639    -  misc_feature   bom: basis of mobility region from pBR322
   1741..1780    -  CDS            rop (fragment): Rop protein, which maintains plasmids at low copy number; rop
   1936..2379    -  CDS            ndkC-1: NDKC_DICDI - Also known as gip17, ndkB. Experimental evidence at protein level: Swiss-Prot protein existence level 1. Major role in the synthesis of nucleoside triphosphates other than ATP. From Dictyostelium discoideum (Slime mold).
   2678..2708    -  misc_feature   MCS (fragment): pUC18/19 multiple cloning site
   2837..3409    -  CDS            int (fragment) (sequence partly withheld): INT2_ECOLX - Protein inferred from homology: Swiss-Prot protein existence level 3. Putative integrase believed to be involved in the insertion of antibiotic resistance genes into plasmids and transposons. From Escherichia coli.
   3495..3551    +  CDS            GmR (fragment): gentamycin acetyltransferase; aacC1; confers resistance to gentamycin
   3558..4349    +  CDS            SmR: aminoglycoside adenylyltransferase (Murphy, 1985); aadA; confers resistance to spectinomycin and streptomycin
   4513..4602    +  CDS            qacE (fragment): QACE_ECOLX - Protein inferred from homology: Swiss-Prot protein existence level 3. Multidrug exporter. Is implicated for the resistance to bacteriocidal quaternary ammonium compounds. From Escherichia coli.
   4752..4795    -  promoter       AmpR promoter (fragment): bla
   4814..4841    -  terminator     rrnB T2 terminator: transcription terminator T2 from the E. coli rrnB gene
   4933..5019    -  terminator     rrnB T1 terminator: Escherichia coli rrnB; transcription terminator T1 from the E. coli rrnB gene
   5021..5136    -  ncRNA          5S rRNA: Accession: RF00001 - 5S ribosomal RNA
   5222..5278    -  misc_feature   MCS: pUC18/19 multiple cloning site
   5302..5318    -  protein_bind   lac operator: The lac repressor binds to the lac operator to inhibit transcription in E. coli. This inhibition can be relieved by adding lactose or isopropyl-β-D-thiogalactopyranoside (IPTG). lac repressor encoded by lacI
   5326..5355    -  promoter       trc promoter: strong E. coli promoter; hybrid between the trp and lac UV5 promoters
   5431..5532    +  CDS            yciV (fragment): RNAAM_ECOLI - Also known as trpH From Escherichia coli (strain K12).
   5528..5545    -  promoter       tet promoter (fragment): E. coli promoter for tetracycline efflux protein gene
   5587..6669    -  CDS            lacI: lac repressor; lacI; The lac repressor binds to the lac operator to inhibit transcription in E. coli. This inhibition can be relieved by adding lactose or isopropyl-β-D-thiogalactopyranoside (IPTG).
   6670..6747    -  promoter       lacIq promoter: lacI (mutant); In the lacIq allele, a single base change in the promoter boosts expression of the lacI gene about 10-fold.
   6791..6831    +  CDS            rop (fragment): Rop protein, which maintains plasmids at low copy number; rop
   6955..6979    -  misc_feature   MCS (fragment): pUC18/19 multiple cloning site
>Addgene plasmid #40248 | pAM2991 | depositor full sequence | sequence record 51674 | pAM2991 sequence 7993 bps
ACTCACCAGTCACAGAAAAGCATCTTACGGATGGCATGACAGTAAGAGAATTATGCAGTGCTGCCATAAC
CATGAGTGATAACACTGCGGCCAACTTACTTCTGACAACGATCGGAGGACCGAAGGAGCTAACCGCTTTT
TTGCACAACATGGGGGATCATGTAACTCGCCTTGATCGTTGGGAACCGGAGCTGAATGAAGCCATACCAA
ACGACGAGCGTGACACCACGATGCCTGCAGCAATGGCAACAACGTTGCGCAAACTATTAACTGGCGAACT
ACTTACTCTAGCTTCCCGGCAACAATTAATAGACTGGATGGAGGCGGATAAAGTTGCAGGACCACTTCTG
CGCTCGGCCCTTCCGGCTGGCTGGTTTATTGCTGATAAATCTGGAGCCGGTGAGCGTGGGTCTCGCGGTA
TCATTGCAGCACTGGGGCCAGATGGTAAGCCCTCCCGTATCGTAGTTATCTACACGACGGGGAGTCAGGC
AACTATGGATGAACGAAATAGACAGATCGCTGAGATAGGTGCCTCACTGATTAAGCATTGGTAACTGTCA
GACCAAGTTTACTCATATATACTTTAGATTGATTTAAAACTTCATTTTTAATTTAAAAGGATCTAGGTGA
AGATCCTTTTTGATAATCTCATGACCAAAATCCCTTAACGTGAGTTTTCGTTCCACTGAGCGTCAGACCC
CGTAGAAAAGATCAAAGGATCTTCTTGAGATCCTTTTTTTCTGCGCGTAATCTGCTGCTTGCAAACAAAA
AAACCACCGCTACCAGCGGTGGTTTGTTTGCCGGATCAAGAGCTACCAACTCTTTTTCCGAAGGTAACTG
GCTTCAGCAGAGCGCAGATACCAAATACTGTCCTTCTAGTGTAGCCGTAGTTAGGCCACCACTTCAAGAA
CTCTGTAGCACCGCCTACATACCTCGCTCTGCTAATCCTGTTACCAGTGGCTGCTGCCAGTGGCGATAAG
TCGTGTCTTACCGGGTTGGACTCAAGACGATAGTTACCGGATAAGGCGCAGCGGTCGGGCTGAACGGGGG
GTTCGTGCACACAGCCCAGCTTGGAGCGAACGACCTACACCGAACTGAGATACCTACAGCGTGAGCTATG
AGAAAGCGCCACGCTTCCCGAAGGGAGAAAGGCGGACAGGTATCCGGTAAGCGGCAGGGTCGGAACAGGA
GAGCGCACGAGGGAGCTTCCAGGGGGAAACGCCTGGTATCTTTATAGTCCTGTCGGGTTTCGCCACCTCT
GACTTGAGCGTCGATTTTTGTGATGCTCGTCAGGGGGGCGGAGCCTATGGAAAAACGCCAGCAACGCGGC
CTTTTTACGGTTCCTGGCCTTTTGCTGGCCTTTTGCTCACATGTTCTTTCCTGCGTTATCCCCTGATTCT
GTGGATAACCGTATTACCGCCTTTGAGTGAGCTGATACCGCTCGCCGCAGCCGAACGACCGAGCGCAGCG
AGTCAGTGAGCGAGGAAGCGGAAGAGCGCCTGATGCGGTATTTTCTCCTTACGCATCTGTGCGGTATTTC
ACACCGCATATGGTGCACTCTCAGTACAATCTGCTCTGATGCCGCATAGTTAAGCCAGTATACACTCCGC
TATCGCTACGTGACTGGGTCATGGCTGCGCCCCGACACCCGCCAACACCCGCTGACGCGCCCTGACGGGC
TTGTCTGCTCCCGGCATCCGCTTACAGACAAGCTGTGACCGTCTCCGGGAGCTGCATGTGTCAGAGGTTT
TCACCGTCATCACCGAAACGCGCGAGGCAGGATCGATCCGGCAGCCGGCGGAGCGCTGCTTTCTTGGCAA
GCGGTCGCCAGCCCCAACGCCAGGGCTGCCAGCCCGAAACAGCGGGGCAAGGCAGCTTGGAAGGGCGATC
GCAGCACGGGCATGGCAATGTCTCTCTGAAGGAATGCAGACCTTATTCGTACAGCCAGGGTTGAATCGTG
GGGGTCCAATCACTTAGCTCTGCTGGGCTAAACCAGAGAGCAATTTCCTGTTGTGCTGTTTCGATTGCAT
CCGAGCCATGGATGATGTTGCGGCCAATATTGACACCAAAATCACCACGGATGGTGCCCGGTTCTGCCGT
CAGCGGATTGGTAGCGCCGATCAACTTGCGAGCAGCCGCCACAACGCCTTCGCCTTCCAAGACGATCGCC
ACGATCGGCCCAGAGGTGATGAACTCGACGAGGCCATTGAAGAAGGGGCGCTCGCGGTGGACAGCATAGT
GCTGTTCGGCCAGCTCGCGACTGGGCTTCAGCTGCTTTAGGCCCACCAGTTTGAAGCCTTTTTGCTCAAA
GCGGCCGATGATCGTACCGACCAAACCCCGCTGAACGCCATCGGGCTTGATGGCAATAAATGTGCGTTCC
ACAGACATCTAGATAGTCCTCAAGACGAGGCAAGCATTGAGCTTGCCTTCCTATGGTTCGGGATCACTGG
GATTCTTGACAAGCGATCGCGGTCACATCGCTATCTCTTAGGACTTCGCAGCGGGCGAGTCGGATTGACC
CGGTAGGGATTTCGCCAGATCAATGCCCGTGGTTTGTTTCAGCTTCTCCAGCAAGCTAGCGATTTGGGTA
GCGCTGCCTTCCCCTTCGCCAATCACAGTGATCGACTCCACGTCGATATCTGGCACGGTGCCTGAAAGCG
TGACGAGCAGGGACTCGAAGCTTGCATGCCTGCAGGTCGACTCTAGAGCTTTATGCTTGTAAACCGTTTT
GTGAAAAAATTTTTAAAATAAAAAAGGGGACCTCTAGGGTCCCCAATTAATTAGTAATATAATCTATTAA
AGGTCATTCAAAAGGTCATCCACCGGATCAATTCCCCTGCTCGCGCAGGCTGGGTGCCAAGCTCTCGGGT
AACATCAAGGCCCGATCCTTGGAGCCCTTGCCCTCCCGCACGATGATCGT
[255 nt withheld, positions 2921-3175]
CGTGGAGACCGAAACCTTGCGCTCGTTCGCCAGCCAGGACAGAAATGCCTCGACTTCGCTGCTGCCCAAG
GTTGCCGGGTGACGCACACCGTGGAAACGGATGAAGGCACGAACCCAGTGGACATAAGCCTGTTCGGTTC
GTAAGCTGTAATGCAAGTAGCGTATGCGCTCACGCAACTGGTCCAGAACCTTGACCGAACGCAGCGGTGG
TAACGGCGCAGTGGCGGTTTTCATGGCTTGTTATGACTGTTTTTTTGGGGTACAGTCTATGCCTCGGGCA
TCCAAGCAGCAAGCGCGTTACGCCGTGGGTCGATGTTTGATGTTATGGAGCAGCAACGATGTTACGCAGC
AGGGCAGTCGCCCTAAAACAAAGTTAAACATCATGAGGGAAGCGGTGATCGCCGAAGTATCGACTCAACT
ATCAGAGGTAGTTGGCGTCATCGAGCGCCATCTCGAACCGACGTTGCTGGCCGTACATTTGTACGGCTCC
GCAGTGGATGGCGGCCTGAAGCCACACAGTGATATTGATTTGCTGGTTACGGTGACCGTAAGGCTTGATG
AAACAACGCGGCGAGCTTTGATCAACGACCTTTTGGAAACTTCGGCTTCCCCTGGAGAGAGCGAGATTCT
CCGCGCTGTAGAAGTCACCATTGTTGTGCACGACGACATCATTCCGTGGCGTTATCCAGCTAAGCGCGAA
CTGCAATTTGGAGAATGGCAGCGCAATGACATTCTTGCAGGTATCTTCGAGCCAGCCACGATCGACATTG
ATCTGGCTATCTTGCTGACAAAAGCAAGAGAACATAGCGTTGCCTTGGTAGGTCCAGCGGCGGAGGAACT
CTTTGATCCGGTTCCTGAACAGGATCTATTTGAGGCGCTAAATGAAACCTTAACGCTATGGAACTCGCCG
CCCGACTGGGCTGGCGATGAGCGAAATGTAGTGCTTACGTTGTCCCGCATTTGGTACAGCGCAGTAACCG
GCAAAATCGCGCCGAAGGATGTCGCTGCCGACTGGGCAATGGAGCGCCTGCCGGCCCAGTATCAGCCCGT
CATACTTGAAGCTAGACAGGCTTATCTTGGACAAGAAGAAGATCGCTTGGCCTCGCGCGCAGATCAGTTG
GAAGAATTTGTCCACTACGTGAAAGGCGAGATCACCAAGGTAGTCGGCAAATAATGTCTAACAATTCGTT
CAAGCCGACGCCGCTTCGCGGCGCGGCTTAACTCAAGCGTTAGATGCACTAAGCACATAATTGCTCACAG
CCAAACTATCAGGTCAAGTCTGCTTTTATTATTTTTAAGCGTGCATAATAAGCCCTACACAAATTGGGAG
ATATATCATGAAAGGCTGGCTTTTTCTTGTTATCGCAATAGTTGGCGAAGTAATCGCAACATCCGCATTA
AAATCTAGCGAGGGCTTTACTAAGCTGATCCGGTGGATGACCTTTTGAATGACCTTTAATAGATTATATT
ACTAATTAATTGGGGACCCTAGAGGTCCCCTTTTTTATTTTAAAAATTTTTTCACAAAACGGTTTACAAG
CATACTAGAGGATCGGCGGCCGCGGATCTGGGCCGCCATGAGCGGATACATATTTGAATGTATTTAGAAA
AATAAACAAAAGAGTTTGTAGAAACGCAAAAAGGCCATCCGTCAGGATGGCCTTCTGCTTAATTTGATGC
CTGGCAGTTTATGGCGGGCGTCCTGCCCGCCACCCTCCGGGCCGTTGCTTCGCAACGTTCAAATCCGCTC
CCGGCGGATTTGTCCTACTCAGGAGAGCGTTCACCGACAAACAACAGATAAAACGAAAGGCCCAGTCTTT
CGACTGAGCCTTTCGTTTTATTTGATGCCTGGCAGTTCCCTACTCTCGCATGGGGAGACCCCACACTACC
ATCGGCGCTACGGCGTTTCACTTCTGAGTTCGGCATGGGGTCAGGTGGGACCACCGCGCTACTGCCGCCA
GGCAAATTCTGTTTTATCAGACCGCTTCTGCGTTCTGATTTAATCTGTATCAGGCTGAAAATCTTCTCTC
ATCCGCCAAAACAGCCAAGCTTGCATGCCTGCAGGTCGACTCTAGAGGATCCCCGGGTACCGAGCTCGAA
TTCCATGGTCTGTTTCCTGTGTGAAATTGTTATCCGCTCACAATTCCACACATTATACGAGCCGGATGAT
TAATTGTCAACAGCTCATTTCAGAATATTTGCCAGAACCGTTATGATGTCGGCGCAAAAAACATTATCCA
GAACGGGAGTGCGCCTTGAGCGACACGAATTATGCAGTGATTTACGACCTGCACAGCCATACCACAGCTT
CCGATGGCTGCCTGACGCCAGAAGCATTGGTGCACCGTGCAGTCGATGATAAGCTGTCAAACCAGATCAA
TTCGCGCTAACTCACATTAATTGCGTTGCGCTCACTGCCCGCTTTCCAGTCGGGAAACCTGTCGTGCCAG
CTGCATTAATGAATCGGCCAACGCGCGGGGAGAGGCGGTTTGCGTATTGGGCGCCAGGGTGGTTTTTCTT
TTCACCAGTGAGACGGGCAACAGCTGATTGCCCTTCACCGCCTGGCCCTGAGAGAGTTGCAGCAAGCGGT
CCACGCTGGTTTGCCCCAGCAGGCGAAAATCCTGTTTGATGGTGGTTGACGGCGGGATATAACATGAGCT
GTCTTCGGTATCGTCGTATCCCACTACCGAGATATCCGCACCAACGCGCAGCCCGGACTCGGTAATGGCG
CGCATTGCGCCCAGCGCCATCTGATCGTTGGCAACCAGCATCGCAGTGGGAACGATGCCCTCATTCAGCA
TTTGCATGGTTTGTTGAAAACCGGACATGGCACTCCAGTCGCCTTCCCGTTCCGCTATCGGCTGAATTTG
ATTGCGAGTGAGATATTTATGCCAGCCAGCCAGACGCAGACGCGCCGAGACAGAACTTAATGGGCCCGCT
AACAGCGCGATTTGCTGGTGACCCAATGCGACCAGATGCTCCACGCCCAGTCGCGTACCGTCTTCATGGG
AGAAAATAATACTGTTGATGGGTGTCTGGTCAGAGACATCAAGAAATAACGCCGGAACATTAGTGCAGGC
AGCTTCCACAGCAATGGCATCCTGGTCATCCAGCGGATAGTTAATGATCAGCCCACTGACGCGTTGCGCG
AGAAGATTGTGCACCGCCGCTTTACAGGCTTCGACGCCGCTTCGTTCTACCATCGACACCACCACGCTGG
CACCCAGTTGATCGGCGCGAGATTTAATCGCCGCGACAATTTGCGACGGCGCGTGCAGGGCCAGACTGGA
GGTGGCAACGCCAATCAGCAACGACTGTTTGCCCGCCAGTTGTTGTGCCACGCGGTTGGGAATGTAATTC
AGCTCCGCCATCGCCGCTTCCACTTTTTCCCGCGTTTTCGCAGAAACGTGGCTGGCCTGGTTCACCACGC
GGGAAACGGTCTGATAAGAGACACCGGCATACTCTGCGACATCGTATAACGTTACTGGTTTCACATTCAC
CACCCTGAATTGACTCTCTTCCGGGCGCTATCATGCCATACCGCGAAAGGTTTTGCACCATTCGATGGTG
TCAACGTAAATGCATGCCGCTTCGCCTTCGCGCGCGAATTGATCTGCTGCCTCGCGCGTTTCGGTGATGA
CGGTGAAAACCTCTGACACATGCAGCTCCCGGAGACGGTCACAGCTTGTCTGTAAGCGGATGCCGGGAGC
AGACAAGCCCGTCAGGGCGCGTCAGCGGGTGTTGGCGGGTGTCGGGGCGCAGCCATGACCCGCGGCCCAG
ATCCCCGGGTACCGAGCTCGAATTTCGAGCTTCTGGAGCAGGAAGATGTCGCGGGCATTAGCACCAGCGG
TCTGCCAAGCCTCCGCCAGCCGTTGGGTCCCTTCCGCTTGAGCTTTTCCATCTTCGACGATACGGGCGGC
GGCCCCCCGCGCTTCCGCGATCGCCCGTTTACAAGCTGCCTCAGCTGGGGCGATCACATCGGCTTGAAGT
TGCTGCTGCACCTGTTTGATCCGCTCCTGCTGCACAGGGAGTTCTGCTTGGCTACGAGCGACTTCGGTAG
CAATGTCCGCTTCAGCTTCGGCCACCACCGCTTCGCGCCGCGTCAACGCATCCTGAATCCGGCGCTCGGC
CTCGGCTTGGGCGATCGCTACATCGCGATCGATCCGACGCAGGGCCGTGATCTTGTCATTTTCGGCCGTT
TGGATCGCAGAGGCAGCCTGGGCATCGGCTTCAGCAATTCGGGCATCTCGCTGCAGATCAGCCCGCTGCT
TGCGTCCACTAGCCGAGAGATAACCGACCTCATCGGAAATGTTCTGGACTTGCAGCGTATCGAGGACTAG
ACCCAGCTGCTCAAGGTCATCCTCCGCCTCTTCCAGCAGACTTTTGGCAAAGGCAATTTTGTCCTCGTTG
ATCTGCTCCGGCGTGAGGCTGGCTAAAACACCACGCAAGTTGCCTTCGAGGGTCTCCTTGGCAATTTGCT
CGATTTCCTTACGGTTTTTGCCAAGCAGCCGCTCGATCGCGTTGTGGATGGTCGGTTCTTCCCCAGCAAT
CTTGATATTGGCAACGCCTTCAACAGTCAGGGGAATGCCGCCCTTGGAGAAGGCATTGGAAACGCGCAAC
TCAATGATCATGTTGGTCAGATCCATGCGGAGCGCTTTTTCCAGCAGAGGTACCCGCAGGCTGCTGCCGC
CCTTGACCAAGCGATAGCCAACTCGGCGGCCATCACTACTGCGGCGACTACTGCCAGCAAAGATCAAAAT
TTCACTGGGTTGGCAGATGTAGTAGAGATTGCGCAGGACTAAGCTGCCAGCCCCGGCG
