>Addgene plasmid #40248 | pAM2991 | addgene partial sequence | sequence record 69723 | Spect-R 5'-ACTTTGTTTTAGGGCGACTG-3'
ATCGACCCACGGCGTAACGCGCTTGCTGCTTGGATGCCCGAGGCATAGACTGTACCCCAAAAAAACAGTC
ATAACAAGCCATGAAAACCGCCACTGCGCCGTTACCACCGCTGCGTTCGGTCAAGGTTCTGGACCAGTTG
CGTGAGCGCATACGCTACTTGCATTACAGCTTACGAACCGAACAGGCTTATGTCCACTGGGTTCGTGCCT
TCATCCGTTTCCACGGTGTGCGTCACCCGGCAACCTTGGGCAGCAGCGAAGTCGAGGCATTTCTGTCCTG
GCTGGCGAACGAGCGCAAGGTTTCGGTCTCCACG
[255 nt withheld, positions 315-569]
ACGATCATCGTGCGGGAGGGCAAGGGCTCCAAGGATCGGGCCTTGATGTTACCCGAGAGCTTGGCACCCA
GCCTGCGCGAGCAGGGGAATTGATCCGGTGGATGACCTTTTGAATGACCTTTAATAGATTATATTACTAA
TTAATTGGGGACCCTAGAGGTCCCCTTTTTTATTTTAAAAATTTTTTCACAAAACGGTTTACAAGCATAA
AGCTCTAGAGTCGACCTGCAGGCATGCAAGCTTCGAGTCCCTGCTCGTCACGCTTTCAGGCACCGTGCCA
GATATCGACGTGGA
