>Addgene plasmid #40248 | pAM2991 | addgene partial sequence | sequence record 72050 | M13_pUC_rev_primer
CCGGGGATCCTCTAGAGTCGACCTGCAGGCATGCAAGCTTGGCTGTTTTGGCGGATGAGAGAAGATTTTC
AGCCTGATACAGATTAAATCAGAACGCAGAAGCGGTCTGATAAAACAGAATTTGCCTGGCGGCAGTAGCG
CGGTGGTCCCACCTGACCCCATGCCGAACTCAGAAGTGAAACGCCGTAGCGCCGATGGTAGTGTGGGGTC
TCCCCATGCGAGAGTAGGGAACTGCCAGGCATCAAATAAAACGAAAGGCTCAGTCGAAAGACTGGGCCTT
TCGTTTTATCTGTTGTTTGTCGGTGAACGCTCTCCTGAGTAGGACAAATCCGCCGGGAGCGGATTTGAAC
GTTGCGAAGCAACGGCCCGGAGGGTGGCGGGCAGGACGCCCGCCATAAACTGCCAGGCATCAAATTAAGC
AGAAGGCCATCCTGACGGATGGCCTTTTTGCGTTTCTACAAACTCTTTTGTTTATTTTTCTAAATACATT
CAAATATGTATCCGCTCATGGCGGCCCAGATCCGCGGCCGCCGATCCTCTAGTATGCTTGTAAACCG
